Addgene plasmid #154545: pEPYC0CM0212
Purpose: Phytobricks Level 0 part
Depositing lab: Nicola Patron. Depositing organization: Earlham Institute. Publication: Rational design of minimal synthetic promoters for plants. Cai YM, Kallam K, Tidd H, Gendarini G, Salzman A, Patron NJ. Nucleic Acids Res. 2020 Aug 28. pii: 5897334. doi: 10.1093/nar/gkaa682. PubMed 32856047.
Backbone
  Vector backbone: pUAP1
  Vector type: Synthetic Biology
Growth in bacteria
  Bacterial resistance: Chloramphenicol, 25 μg/mL
  Growth temperature: 37°C
  Growth strain: NEB Stable
  Copy number: High Copy
Gene/Insert
  Gene/Insert name: MinSyn_043
  Species: Synthetic
  Cloning method: Restriction Enzyme; 5′ cloning site BpiI (destroyed during cloning); 3′ cloning site BpiI (destroyed during cloning)
Terms and licenses: Academic/Nonprofit Terms; Industry Terms: Not Available to Industry
Depositor comments: Please visit https://www.biorxiv.org/content/10.1101/2020.05.14.095406v1 for bioRxiv preprint.
How to cite: pEPYC0CM0212 was a gift from Nicola Patron (Addgene plasmid # 154545 ; http://n2t.net/addgene:154545 ; RRID:Addgene_154545)
