[The description below was written by a language model from this plasmid's Addgene catalogue record and pLannotate feature annotations shown in this document.]
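Description:
pEPYC0CM0212 is a small (about 2.2 kb) synthetic-biology plasmid that holds a Phytobrick Level 0 standard part in the pUAP1 universal acceptor backbone. It is maintained in E. coli by a high-copy ColE1/pUC-type origin of replication. Selection is with chloramphenicol, conferred by a cat (chloramphenicol acetyltransferase) gene driven by its native cat promoter and followed by the phage lambda t0 terminator. The vector carries no plant replication or transfer functions. It serves only as a storage and donor plasmid for a DNA part that is meant to be moved into higher-level assemblies.

The insert, MinSyn_043, is a synthetic sequence from a series of rationally designed minimal synthetic promoters for plants. It was cloned into the acceptor through BpiI sites that were destroyed in the process, as is usual for Type IIS (Golden Gate-style) part domestication. In the feature table, the part lies between a putative bacterial terminator and a his operon terminator, which presumably insulate it from transcription coming from the backbone. The only feature annotated within the insert region is a short fragment matching the nopaline synthase (NOS) promoter, which suggests that NOS-derived sequence contributes to the design. The record does not otherwise state the element composition of MinSyn_043, such as any transcription factor binding sites or the identity of the core promoter. As a Level 0 promoter part, it would typically be combined with coding sequence and terminator parts in one-pot modular assembly to build plant transcription units with defined expression characteristics.
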