Features (pLannotate 1.2.2; 7 found; start..end, strand, type, name):
    239..336     -  promoter       cat promoter: promoter of the E. coli cat gene encoding chloramphenicol acetyltransferase
    422..465     -  terminator     bacterial terminator: putative bacterial transcription terminator
    508..594     +  promoter       NOS promoter (fragment): nopaline synthase promoter
    688..745     +  terminator     his operon terminator: This putative transcriptin terminator from the E. coli his operon has a 2-bp deletion introduced during synthesis. Its efficiency has not been determined.
    940..1528    -  rep_origin     ori: high-copy-number ColE1/pMB1/pBR322/pUC origin of replication
   1711..1805    -  terminator     lambda t0 terminator: transcription terminator from phage lambda
   1829..238     -  CDS            cat (across the origin): CAT_ECOLX - Experimental evidence at protein level: Swiss-Prot protein existence level 1. This enzyme is an effector of chloramphenicol resistance in bacteria. From Escherichia coli. This protein is used as a marker in many commonly used cloning vectors, such as pACYC184.
>Addgene plasmid #154545 | pEPYC0CM0212 | depositor full sequence | sequence record 299417 | pEPYC0CM0212 sequence 2247 bps
CGTCTTTCATTGCCATACGAAATTCCGGATGAGCATTCATCAGGCGGGCAAGAATGTGAATAAAGGCCGG
ATAAAACTTGTGCTTATTTTTCTTTACGGTCTTTAAAAAGGCCGTAATATCCAGCTGAACGGTCTGGTTA
TAGGTACATTGAGCAACTGACTGAAATGCCTCAAAATGTTCTTTACGATGCCATTGGGATATATCAACGG
TGGTATATCCAGTGATTTTTTTCTCCATTTTAGCTTCCTTAGCTCCTGAAAATCTCGATAACTCAAAAAA
TACGCCCGGTAGTGATCTTATTTCATTATGGTGAAAGTTGGAACCTCTTACGTGCCCGATCAACTCGAGT
GCCACCTGACGTCTAAGAAACCATTATTATCATGACATTAACCTATAAAAATAGGCGTATCACGAGGCAG
AATTTCAGATAAAAAAAATCCTTAGCTTTCGCTAAGGATGATTTCTGGAATTCGGTCTCAGGAGGGAGGC
GTGTCGTTTTAGTGAGGCTGGAGTTTAATGAGCTAAGCACATACGTCAGAAACCATTATTGCGCGTTCAA
AAGTCGCCTAAGGTCACTATCAGCTAGCAAATATACTGTTGGACTCTGAAGAAGATACCTATATAAGGTT
TTGCTATTCATTGAAAGCAGTAGTGACTGATTTGTATATATACTCGAGACCCTGCAGTCCGGCAAAAAAG
GGCAAGGTGTCACCACCCTGCCCTTTTTCTTTAAAACCGAAAAGATTACTTCGCGTTATGCAGGCTTCCT
CGCTCACTGACTCGCTGCGCTCGGTCGTTCGGCTGCGGCGAGCGGTATCAGCTCACTCAAAGGCGGTAAT
ACGGTTATCCACAGAATCAGGGGATAACGCAGGAAAGAACATGTGAGCAAAAGGCCAGCAAAAGGCCAGG
AACCGTAAAAAGGCCGCGTTGCTGGCGTTTTTCCACAGGCTCCGCCCCCCTGACGAGCATCACAAAAATC
GACGCTCAAGTCAGAGGTGGCGAAACCCGACAGGACTATAAAGATACCAGGCGTTTCCCCCTGGAAGCTC
CCTCGTGCGCTCTCCTGTTCCGACCCTGCCGCTTACCGGATACCTGTCCGCCTTTCTCCCTTCGGGAAGC
GTGGCGCTTTCTCATAGCTCACGCTGTAGGTATCTCAGTTCGGTGTAGGTCGTTCGCTCCAAGCTGGGCT
GTGTGCACGAACCCCCCGTTCAGCCCGACCGCTGCGCCTTATCCGGTAACTATCGTCTTGAGTCCAACCC
GGTAAGACACGACTTATCGCCACTGGCAGCAGCCACTGGTAACAGGATTAGCAGAGCGAGGTATGTAGGC
GGTGCTACAGAGTTCTTGAAGTGGTGGCCTAACTACGGCTACACTAGAAGAACAGTATTTGGTATCTGCG
CTCTGCTGAAGCCAGTTACCTTCGGAAAAAGAGTTGGTAGCTCTTGATCCGGCAAACAAACCACCGCTGG
TAGCGGTGGTTTTTTTGTTTGCAAGCAGCAGATTACGCGCAGAAAAAAAGGATCTCAAGAAGATCCTTTG
ATCTTTTCTACGGGGTCTGACGCTCAGTGGAACGAAAACTCACGTTAAGGGATTTTGGTCATGAGATTAT
CAAAAAGGATCTTCACCTAGATCCTTTTAAATTAAAAATGAAGTTTTAAATCAATCTAAAGTATATATGA
GTAAACTTGGTCTGACAGCTCGAGGCTTGGATTCTCACCAATAAAAAACGCCCGGCGGCAACCGAGCGTT
CTGAACAAATCCAGATGGAGTTCTGAGGTCATTACTGGATCTATCAACAGGAGTCCAAGCGAGCTCGATA
TCAAATTACGCCCCGCCCTGCCACTCATCGCAGTACTGTTGTAATTCATTAAGCATTCTGCCGACATGGA
AGCCATCACAAACGGCATGATGAACCTGAATCGCCAGCGGCATCAGCACCTTGTCGCCTTGCGTATAATA
TTTGCCCATGGTGAAAACGGGGGCGAAGAAGTTGTCCATATTGGCCACGTTTAAATCAAAACTGGTGAAA
CTCACCCAGGGATTGGCTGAGACGAAAAACATATTCTCAATAAACCCTTTAGGGAAATAGGCCAGGTTTT
CACCGTAACACGCCACATCTTGCGAATATATGTGTAGAAACTGCCGGAAATCGTCGTGGTATTCACTCCA
GAGCGATGAAAACGTTTCAGTTTGCTCATGGAAAACGGTGTAACAAGGGTGAACACTATCCCATATCACC
AGCTCAC
